Addgene plasmid #187165: TALED_Right-stuffer-8e
Purpose: original vector to make all constructs
Depositing lab: Jin-Soo Kim. Depositing organization: Institute for Basic Science. Publication: Targeted A-to-G base editing in human mitochondrial DNA with programmable deaminases. Cho SI, Lee S, Mok YG, Lim K, Lee J, Lee JM, Chung E, Kim JS. Cell. 2022 May 12;185(10):1764-1776.e12. doi: 10.1016/j.cell.2022.03.039. Epub 2022 Apr 25. PubMed 35472302.
Backbone
  Vector backbone: p3s
  Backbone size w/o insert (bp): 3726
  Total vector size (bp): 6447
  Vector type: Mammalian Expression
Growth in bacteria
  Bacterial resistance: Ampicillin, 100 μg/mL
  Growth temperature: 37°C
  Growth strain: DH5alpha
  Copy number: High Copy
Gene/Insert
  Gene/Insert name: Right-stuffer-8e
  Species: Synthetic
  Insert size (bp): 2721
  Promoter: pCMV
  Cloning method: Gibson Cloning
  Sequencing primers: 5′ CGCAAATGGGCGGTAGGCGTG; 3′ TAGAAGGCACAGTCGAGG
Terms and licenses: Academic/Nonprofit Terms; Industry Terms: Not Available to Industry
How to cite: TALED_Right-stuffer-8e was a gift from Jin-Soo Kim (Addgene plasmid # 187165 ; http://n2t.net/addgene:187165 ; RRID:Addgene_187165)
