[The description below was written by a language model from this plasmid's Addgene catalogue record and pLannotate feature annotations shown in this document.]
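Description:
TALED_Right-stuffer-8e is a high-copy mammalian expression plasmid built on the p3s backbone. It serves as the parental template from which the "right" arm constructs of a TALED (TALE-linked deaminase) pair for A-to-G editing of human mitochondrial DNA are assembled; the record describes it simply as the original vector used to make all constructs. In E. coli it is maintained through a ColE1/pUC-type origin and selected with ampicillin via the β-lactamase gene. Only short fragments of an SV40 promoter and a bleomycin-resistance gene are annotated, so the plasmid does not appear to carry a functional mammalian selection marker.

The synthetic insert is driven by the CMV enhancer/promoter and terminated by the bGH polyadenylation signal, with T7 and SP6 promoters flanking the cassette. The annotated elements run in order. First is a fragment of human COX8A, which corresponds to a mitochondrial targeting sequence that would direct the protein to the mitochondrial matrix. Next come a FLAG epitope and a stretch matching the Xanthomonas TAL effector AvrXa10, most likely the TALE N-terminal domain. These are followed by mRFP1 and EGFP coding sequences, and finally an E. coli TadA-derived adenosine deaminase. The "8e" in the name suggests the evolved TadA8e variant, although the annotation identifies it only as tadA.

The fluorescent protein sequences sit where a TALE repeat array would normally lie. They presumably form the "stuffer" that is swapped for a custom DNA-binding array to create site-specific editors, but the record does not spell out this mechanism. The sequenced record is 6,411 nt, slightly shorter than the catalogued total of 6,447 bp.
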