Features (pLannotate 1.2.2; 23 found; start..end, strand, type, name):
     28..80      -  misc_feature   bom (fragment): basis of mobility region from pBR322
    235..614     +  enhancer       CMV enhancer: human cytomegalovirus immediate early enhancer
    615..818     +  promoter       CMV promoter: human cytomegalovirus (CMV) immediate early promoter
    814..847     +  LTR            5' LTR (truncated) (fragment): truncated 5' long terminal repeat (LTR) from HIV-1
    863..881     +  promoter       T7 promoter: promoter for bacteriophage T7 RNA polymerase
    891..974     +  CDS            COX8A (fragment): COX8A_HUMAN - Also known as COX8, COX8L. Experimental evidence at protein level: Swiss-Prot protein existence level 1. Component of the cytochrome c oxidase, the last enzyme in the mitochondrial electron transport chain which drives oxidative phosphorylation. The respiratory chain contains 3 multisubunit complexes succinate dehydrogenase (complex II, CII), ubiquinol- cytochrome c oxidoreductase (cytochrome b-c1 complex, complex III, CIII) and cytochrome c oxidase (complex IV, CIV), that cooperate to transfer electrons derived from NADH and succinate to molecular oxygen, creating an electrochem
   1017..1041    +  CDS            2xFLAG (fragment): two tandem FLAG® epitope tags
   1056..1457    +  CDS            avrXa10 (fragment): AVX10_XANOO - Experimental evidence at protein level: Swiss-Prot protein existence level 1. Avirulence protein. Induces the hypersensitive response (HR)in rice plants carrying the resistance gene Xa10. Activity depends on the presence of the core repeat domains; replacement with repeat domains from other proteins (AvrBs3 of X.euvesicatoria (AC P14727) or AvrXa7 of this organism) does not elicit the HR. Probably acts as a transcription factor in its host plant (rice) to induce plant resistance or disease. From Xanthomonas oryzae pv. oryzae.
   1466..2140    +  CDS            mRFP1: mRFP1 is a basic (constitutively fluorescent) red fluorescent protein published in 2002, derived from Discosoma sp.. It is reported to be a somewhat slowly-maturing monomer with low acid sensitivity.
   2182..2898    +  CDS            EGFP: the original enhanced GFP (Yang et al., 1996) mammalian codon-optimized
   3072..3563    +  CDS            tadA: TADA_ECOLI - Also known as yfhC. Experimental evidence at protein level: Swiss-Prot protein existence level 1. Catalyzes the deamination of adenosine to inosine at the wobble position 34 of tRNA(Arg2). Essential for cell viability. From Escherichia coli (strain K12).
   3585..3603    -  promoter       SP6 promoter: promoter for bacteriophage SP6 RNA polymerase
   3629..3853    +  polyA_signal   bGH poly(A) signal: bovine growth hormone polyadenylation signal
   3857..3878    +  promoter       SV40 promoter (fragment): SV40 enhancer and early promoter
   3931..4089    +  CDS            ble (fragment): BLE_KLEPN - Experimental evidence at protein level: Swiss-Prot protein existence level 1. Binding protein with a strong affinity to the bleomycin family of antibiotics. Binds to CL990; an antimitotic-antibiotic compound. From Klebsiella pneumoniae.
   4084..4205    +  polyA_signal   SV40 poly(A) signal: SV40 polyadenylation signal
   4278..4294    -  protein_bind   lac operator: The lac repressor binds to the lac operator to inhibit transcription in E. coli. This inhibition can be relieved by adding lactose or isopropyl-β-D-thiogalactopyranoside (IPTG). lac repressor encoded by lacI
   4302..4332    -  promoter       lac promoter: promoter for the E. coli lac operon
   4347..4368    -  protein_bind   CAP binding site: CAP binding activates transcription in the presence of cAMP. E. coli catabolite activator protein
   4381..4473    -  CDS            lacI (fragment): lac repressor; lacI; The lac repressor binds to the lac operator to inhibit transcription in E. coli. This inhibition can be relieved by adding lactose or isopropyl-β-D-thiogalactopyranoside (IPTG).
   4656..5244    -  rep_origin     ori: high-copy-number ColE1/pMB1/pBR322/pUC origin of replication
   5415..6275    -  CDS            AmpR: β-lactamase; bla; confers resistance to ampicillin, carbenicillin, and related antibiotics
   6276..6380    -  promoter       AmpR promoter: bla
>Addgene plasmid #187165 | TALED_Right-stuffer-8e | addgene full sequence | sequence record 368780 | Addgene NGS Result
GACGGATCGGGAGATCTCCCGATCCCCTATGGTGCACTCTCAGTACAATCTGCTCTGATGCCGCATAGTT
AAGCCAGTATCTGCTCCCTGCTTGTGTGTTGGAGGTCGCTGAGTAGTGCGCGAGCAAAATTTAAGCTACA
ACAAGGCAAGGCTTGACCGACAATTGCATGAAGAATCTGCTTAGGGTTAGGCGTTTTGCGCTGCTTCGCG
ATGTACGGGCCAGATATACGCGTTGACATTGATTATTGACTAGTTATTAATAGTAATCAATTACGGGGTC
ATTAGTTCATAGCCCATATATGGAGTTCCGCGTTACATAACTTACGGTAAATGGCCCGCCTGGCTGACCG
CCCAACGACCCCCGCCCATTGACGTCAATAATGACGTATGTTCCCATAGTAACGCCAATAGGGACTTTCC
ATTGACGTCAATGGGTGGACTATTTACGGTAAACTGCCCACTTGGCAGTACATCAAGTGTATCATATGCC
AAGTACGCCCCCTATTGACGTCAATGACGGTAAATGGCCCGCCTGGCATTATGCCCAGTACATGACCTTA
TGGGACTTTCCTACTTGGCAGTACATCTACGTATTAGTCATCGCTATTACCATGGTGATGCGGTTTTGGC
AGTACATCAATGGGCGTGGATAGCGGTTTGACTCACGGGGATTTCCAAGTCTCCACCCCATTGACGTCAA
TGGGAGTTTGTTTTGGCACCAAAATCAACGGGACTTTCCAAAATGTCGTAACAACTCCGCCCCATTGACG
CAAATGGGCGGTAGGCGTGTACGGTGGGAGGTCTATATAAGCAGAGCTCTCTGGCTAACTAGAGAACCCA
CTGCTTACTGGCTTATCGAAATTAATACGACTCACTATAGGGAGATGGCCTCTGTCTTGACACCACTCCT
GCTCAGGGGCCTGACTGGATCAGCTAGGCGGCTCCCCGTTCCTCGCGCAAAAATACACAGCCTGGACTAT
AAGGACCATGACGGTGATTACAAAGATCACGACATAGATTATAAGGATGATGATGATAAGGGGATCCGAA
TTCAAGATCTACGCACGCTCGGCTACAGCCAGCAGCAACAGGAGAAGATCAAACCGAAGGTTCGTTCGAC
AGTGGCGCAGCACCACGAGGCACTGGTCGGCCATGGGTTTACACACGCGCACATCGTTGCGCTCAGCCAA
CACCCGGCAGCGTTAGGGACCGTCGCTGTCAAGTATCAGGACATGATCGCAGCGTTGCCAGAGGCGACAC
ACGAAGCGATCGTTGGCGTCGGCAAACAGTGGTCCGGCGCACGCGCTCTGGAGGCCTTGCTCACGGTGGC
GGGAGAGTTGAGAGGTCCACCGTTACAGTTGGACACAGGCCAACTTCTCAAGATTGCAAAACGTGGCGGC
GTGACCGCAGTGGAGGCAGTGCATGCATGGCGCAATGCACTGACGGGTGCCCCCCTGAGGAGACGATGGC
CTCCTCCGAGGACGTCATCAAGGAGTTCATGCGCTTCAAGGTGCGCATGGAGGGCTCCGTGAACGGCCAC
GAGTTCGAGATCGAGGGCGAGGGCGAGGGCCGCCCCTACGAGGGCACCCAGACCGCCAAGCTGAAGGTGA
CCAAGGGCGGCCCCCTGCCCTTCGCCTGGGACATCCTGTCCCCTCAGTTCCAGTACGGCTCCAAGGCCTA
CGTGAAGCACCCCGCCGACATCCCCGACTACTTGAAGCTGTCCTTCCCCGAGGGCTTCAAGTGGGAGCGC
GTGATGAACTTCGAGGACGGCGGCGTGGTGACCGTGACCCAGGACTCCTCCCTGCAGGACGGCGAGTTCA
TCTACAAGGTGAAGCTGCGCGGCACCAACTTCCCCTCCGACGGCCCCGTAATGCAGAAGAAGACCATGGG
CTGGGAGGCCTCCACCGAGCGGATGTACCCCGAGGACGGCGCCCTGAAGGGCGAGATCAAGATGAGGCTG
AAGCTGAAGGACGGCGGCCACTACGACGCCGAGGTCAAGACCACCTACATGGCCAAGAAGCCCGTGCAGC
TGCCCGGCGCCTACAAGACCGACATCAAGCTGGACATCACCTCCCACAACGAGGACTACACCATCGTGGA
ACAGTACGAGCGCGCCGAGGGCCGCCACTCCACCGGCGCCGAATTCATGACATCAATTATTATACATCGG
AGGAGGATCCAGTGAGCAAGGGCGAGGAGCTGTTCACCGGGGTGGTGCCCATCCTGGTCGAGCTGGACGG
CGACGTAAACGGCCACAAGTTCAGCGTGTCCGGCGAGGGCGAGGGCGATGCCACCTACGGCAAGCTGACC
CTGAAGTTCATCTGCACCACCGGCAAGCTGCCCGTGCCCTGGCCCACCCTCGTGACCACCCTGACCTACG
GCGTGCAGTGCTTCAGCCGCTACCCCGACCACATGAAGCAGCACGACTTCTTCAAGTCCGCCATGCCCGA
AGGCTACGTCCAGGAGCGCACCATCTTCTTCAAGGACGACGGCAACTACAAGACCCGCGCCGAGGTGAAG
TTCGAGGGCGACACCCTGGTGAACCGCATCGAGCTGAAGGGCATCGACTTCAAGGAGGACGGCAACATCC
TGGGGCACAAGCTGGAGTACAACTACAACAGCCACAACGTCTATATCATGGCCGACAAGCAGAAGAACGG
CATCAAGGTGAACTTCAAGATCCGCCACAACATCGAGGACGGCAGCGTGCAGCTCGCCGACCACTACCAG
CAGAACACCCCCATCGGCGACGGCCCCGTGCTGCTGCCCGACAACCACTACCTGAGCACCCAGTCCGCCC
TGAGCAAAGACCCCAACGAGAAGCGCGATCACATGGTCCTGCTGGAGTTCGTGACCGCCGCCGGGATCAC
TCTCGGCATGGACGAGCTGTACAAGTAACGTCTCCCGGTCTGACTCCGGAACAGGTGGTGGCGATTGCAA
GCAACGGCGGCGGCAAACAGGCTCTAGAGAGCATTGTTGCCCAGCTCTCCAGACCTGATCCGGCGCTAGC
CGCGTTGCTAGTCTCAGGAAGCGAAACTCCTGGTACCTCAGAGTCCGCTACTCCCGAATCCTCTGAGGTG
GAGTTTTCCCACGAGTACTGGATGAGACATGCCCTGACCCTGGCCAAGAGGGCACGGGATGAGAGGGAGG
TGCCTGTGGGAGCCGTGCTGGTGCTGAACAATAGAGTGATCGGCGAGGGCTGGAACAGAGCCATCGGCCT
GCACGACCCAACAGCCCATGCCGAAATTATGGCCCTGAGACAGGGCGGCCTGGTCATGCAGAACTACAGA
CTGATTGACGCCACCCTGTACGTGACATTCGAGCCTTGCGTGATGTGCGCCGGCGCCATGATCCACTCTA
GGATCGGCCGCGTGGTGTTTGGCGTGAGGAACTCAAAAAGAGGCGCCGCAGGCTCCCTGATGAACGTGCT
GAACTACCCCGGCATGAATCACCGCGTCGAAATTACCGAGGGAATCCTGGCAGATGAATGTGCCGCCCTG
CTGTGCGATTTCTATCGGATGCCTAGACAGGTGTTCAATGCTCAGAAGAAGGCCCAGAGCTCCATCAACT
AGTCAGGGCCCTATTCTATAGTGTCACCTAAATGCTAGAGCTCGCTGATCAGCCTCGACTGTGCCTTCTA
GTTGCCAGCCATCTGTTGTTTGCCCCTCCCCCGTGCCTTCCTTGACCCTGGAAGGTGCCACTCCCACTGT
CCTTTCCTAATAAAATGAGGAAATTGCATCGCATTGTCTGAGTAGGTGTCATTCTATTCTGGGGGGTGGG
GTGGGGCAGGACAGCAAGGGGGAGGATTGGGAAGACAATAGCAGGCATGCTGGGGATGCGGTGGGCTCTA
TGGCTTCTGAGGCGGAAAGAACCAGCTGGGGCTCTAGGGGGTATCCCCACGCTGCAGTGAGCGGGACTCT
GGGGTTCGAAATGACCGACCAAGCGACGCCCAACCTGCCATCACGAGATTTCGATTCCACCGCCGCCTTC
TATGAAAGGTTGGGCTTCGGAATCGTTTTCCGGGACGCCGGCTGGATGATCCTCCAGCGCGGGGATCTCA
TGCTGGAGTTCTTCGCCCACCCCAACTTGTTTATTGCAGCTTATAATGGTTACAAATAAAGCAATAGCAT
CACAAATTTCACAAATAAAGCATTTTTTTCACTGCATTCTAGTTGTGGTTTGTCCAAACTCATCAATGTA
TCTTATCATGTCTGTATACCGTCGACCTCTAGCTAGAGCTTGGCGTAATCATGGTCATAGCTGTTTCCTG
TGTGAAATTGTTATCCGCTCACAATTCCACACAACATACGAGCCGGAAGCATAAAGTGTAAAGCCTGGGG
TGCCTAATGAGTGAGCTAACTCACATTAATTGCGTTGCGCTCACTGCCCGCTTTCCAGTCGGGAAACCTG
TCGTGCCAGCTGCATTAATGAATCGGCCAACGCGCGGGGAGAGGCGGTTTGCGTATTGGGCGCTCTTCCG
CTTCCTCGCTCACTGACTCGCTGCGCTCGGTCGTTCGGCTGCGGCGAGCGGTATCAGCTCACTCAAAGGC
GGTAATACGGTTATCCACAGAATCAGGGGATAACGCAGGAAAGAACATGTGAGCAAAAGGCCAGCAAAAG
GCCAGGAACCGTAAAAAGGCCGCGTTGCTGGCGTTTTTCCATAGGCTCCGCCCCCCTGACGAGCATCACA
AAAATCGACGCTCAAGTCAGAGGTGGCGAAACCCGACAGGACTATAAAGATACCAGGCGTTTCCCCCTGG
AAGCTCCCTCGTGCGCTCTCCTGTTCCGACCCTGCCGCTTACCGGATACCTGTCCGCCTTTCTCCCTTCG
GGAAGCGTGGCGCTTTCTCATAGCTCACGCTGTAGGTATCTCAGTTCGGTGTAGGTCGTTCGCTCCAAGC
TGGGCTGTGTGCACGAACCCCCCGTTCAGCCCGACCGCTGCGCCTTATCCGGTAACTATCGTCTTGAGTC
CAACCCGGTAAGACACGACTTATCGCCACTGGCAGCAGCCACTGGTAACAGGATTAGCAGAGCGAGGTAT
GTAGGCGGTGCTACAGAGTTCTTGAAGTGGTGGCCTAACTACGGCTACACTAGAAGAACAGTATTTGGTA
TCTGCGCTCTGCTGAAGCCAGTTACCTTCGGAAAAAGAGTTGGTAGCTCTTGATCCGGCAAACAAACCAC
CGCTGGTAGCGGTGGTTTTTTTGTTTGCAAGCAGCAGATTACGCGCAGAAAAAAAGGATCTCAAGAAGAT
CCTTTGATCTTTTCTACGGGGTCTGACGCTCAGTGGAACGAAAACTCACGTTAAGGGATTTTGGTCATGA
GATTATCAAAAAGGATCTTCACCTAGATCCTTTTAAATTAAAAATGAAGTTTTAAATCAATCTAAAGTAT
ATATGAGTAAACTTGGTCTGACAGTTACCAATGCTTAATCAGTGAGGCACCTATCTCAGCGATCTGTCTA
TTTCGTTCATCCATAGTTGCCTGACTCCCCGTCGTGTAGATAACTACGATACGGGAGGGCTTACCATCTG
GCCCCAGTGCTGCAATGATACCGCGAGATCCACGCTCACCGGCTCCAGATTTATCAGCAATAAACCAGCC
AGCCGGAAGGGCCGAGCGCAGAAGTGGTCCTGCAACTTTATCCGCCTCCATCCAGTCTATTAATTGTTGC
CGGGAAGCTAGAGTAAGTAGTTCGCCAGTTAATAGTTTGCGCAACGTTGTTGCCATTGCTACAGGCATCG
TGGTGTCACGCTCGTCGTTTGGTATGGCTTCATTCAGCTCCGGTTCCCAACGATCAAGGCGAGTTACATG
ATCCCCCATGTTGTGCAAAAAAGCGGTTAGCTCCTTCGGTCCTCCGATCGTTGTCAGAAGTAAGTTGGCC
GCAGTGTTATCACTCATGGTTATGGCAGCACTGCATAATTCTCTTACTGTCATGCCATCCGTAAGATGCT
TTTCTGTGACTGGTGAGTACTCAACCAAGTCATTCTGAGAATAGTGTATGCGGCGACCGAGTTGCTCTTG
CCCGGCGTCAATACGGGATAATACCGCGCCACATAGCAGAACTTTAAAAGTGCTCATCATTGGAAAACGT
TCTTCGGGGCGAAAACTCTCAAGGATCTTACCGCTGTTGAGATCCAGTTCGATGTAACCCACTCGTGCAC
CCAACTGATCTTCAGCATCTTTTACTTTCACCAGCGTTTCTGGGTGAGCAAAAACAGGAAGGCAAAATGC
CGCAAAAAAGGGAATAAGGGCGACACGGAAATGTTGAATACTCATACTCTTCCTTTTTCAATATTATTGA
AGCATTTATCAGGGTTATTGTCTCATGAGCGGATACATATTTGAATGTATTTAGAAAAATAAACAAATAG
GGGTTCCGCGCACATTTCCCCGAAAAGTGCCACCTGACGTC
